>Addgene plasmid #106806 | gh136 | addgene full sequence | sequence record 221313 | Addgene Assembled Full Sequence
CTAAATTGTAAGCGTTAATATTTTGTTAAAATTCGCGTTAAATTTTTGTTAAATCAGCTCATTTTTTAAC
CAATAGGCCGAAATCGGCAAAATCCCTTATAAATCAAAAGAATAGACCGAGATAGGGTTGAGTGGCCGCT
ACAGGGCGCTCCCATTCGCCATTCAGGCTGCGCAACTGTTGGGAAGGGCGTTTCGGTGCGGGCCTCTTCG
CTATTACGCCAGCTGGCGAAAGGGGGATGTGCTGCAAGGCGATTAAGTTGGGTAACGCCAGGGTTTTCCC
AGTCACGACGTTGTAAAACGACGGCCAGTGAGCGCGACGTAATACGACTCACTATAGGGCGAATTGGCGG
AAGGCCGTCAAGGCCACGTGTCTTGTCCAGAGCTCGATATCGAATTCGAGGGCCTATTTCCCATGATTCC
TTCATATTTGCATATACGATACAAGGCTGTTAGAGAGATAATTGGAATTAATTTGACTGTAAACACAAAG
ATATTAGTACAAAATACGTGACGTAGAAAGTAATAATTTCTTGGGTAGTTTGCAGTTTTAAAATTATGTT
TTAAAATGGACTATCATATGCTTACCGTAACTTGAAAGTATTTCGATTTCTTGGCTTTATATATCTTGTG
AAAGGACGAAACACCGTCGGCTGGCAGCCTAACAACGTTTTAGAGCTAGAAATAGCAAGTTAAAATAAGG
CTAGTCCGTTATCAACTTGAAAAAGTGGCACCGAGTCGGTGCTTTTTTTGGTACCTGGAGCACAAGACTG
GCCTCATGGGCCTTCCGCTCACTGCCCGCTTTCCAGTCGGGAAACCTGTCGTGCCAGCTGCATTAACATG
GTCATAGCTGTTTCCTTGCGTATTGGGCGCTCTCCGCTTCCTCGCTCACTGACTCGCTGCGCTCGGTCGT
TCGGGTAAAGCCTGGGGTGCCTAATGAGCAAAAGGCCAGCAAAAGGCCAGGAACCGTAAAAAGGCCGCGT
TGCTGGCGTTTTTCCATAGGCTCCGCCCCCCTGACGAGCATCACAAAAATCGACGCTCAAGTCAGAGGTG
GCGAAACCCGACAGGACTATAAAGATACCAGGCGTTTCCCCCTGGAAGCTCCCTCGTGCGCTCTCCTGTT
CCGACCCTGCCGCTTACCGGATACCTGTCCGCCTTTCTCCCTTCGGGAAGCGTGGCGCTTTCTCATAGCT
CACGCTGTAGGTATCTCAGTTCGGTGTAGGTCGTTCGCTCCAAGCTGGGCTGTGTGCACGAACCCCCCGT
TCAGCCCGACCGCTGCGCCTTATCCGGTAACTATCGTCTTGAGTCCAACCCGGTAAGACACGACTTATCG
CCACTGGCAGCAGCCACTGGTAACAGGATTAGCAGAGCGAGGTATGTAGGCGGTGCTACAGAGTTCTTGA
AGTGGTGGCCTAACTACGGCTACACTAGAAGAACAGTATTTGGTATCTGCGCTCTGCTGAAGCCAGTTAC
CTTCGGAAAAAGAGTTGGTAGCTCTTGATCCGGCAAACAAACCACCGCTGGTAGCGGTGGTTTTTTTGTT
TGCAAGCAGCAGATTACGCGCAGAAAAAAAGGATCTCAAGAAGATCCTTTGATCTTTTCTACGGGGTCTG
ACGCTCAGTGGAACGAAAACTCACGTTAAGGGATTTTGGTCATGAGATTATCAAAAAGGATCTTCACCTA
GATCCTTTTAAATTAAAAATGAAGTTTTAAATCAATCTAAAGTATATATGAGTAAACTTGGTCTGACAGT
TACCAATGCTTAATCAGTGAGGCACCTATCTCAGCGATCTGTCTATTTCGTTCATCCATAGTTGCCTGAC
TCCCCGTCGTGTAGATAACTACGATACGGGAGGGCTTACCATCTGGCCCCAGTGCTGCAATGATACCGCG
AGAACCACGCTCACCGGCTCCAGATTTATCAGCAATAAACCAGCCAGCCGGAAGGGCCGAGCGCAGAAGT
GGTCCTGCAACTTTATCCGCCTCCATCCAGTCTATTAATTGTTGCCGGGAAGCTAGAGTAAGTAGTTCGC
CAGTTAATAGTTTGCGCAACGTTGTTGCCATTGCTACAGGCATCGTGGTGTCACGCTCGTCGTTTGGTAT
GGCTTCATTCAGCTCCGGTTCCCAACGATCAAGGCGAGTTACATGATCCCCCATGTTGTGCAAAAAAGCG
GTTAGCTCCTTCGGTCCTCCGATCGTTGTCAGAAGTAAGTTGGCCGCAGTGTTATCACTCATGGTTATGG
CAGCACTGCATAATTCTCTTACTGTCATGCCATCCGTAAGATGCTTTTCTGTGACTGGTGAGTACTCAAC
CAAGTCATTCTGAGAATAGTGTATGCGGCGACCGAGTTGCTCTTGCCCGGCGTCAATACGGGATAATACC
GCGCCACATAGCAGAACTTTAAAAGTGCTCATCATTGGAAAACGTTCTTCGGGGCGAAAACTCTCAAGGA
TCTTACCGCTGTTGAGATCCAGTTCGATGTAACCCACTCGTGCACCCAACTGATCTTCAGCATCTTTTAC
TTTCACCAGCGTTTCTGGGTGAGCAAAAACAGGAAGGCAAAATGCCGCAAAAAAGGGAATAAGGGCGACA
CGGAAATGTTGAATACTCATACTCTTCCTTTTTCAATATTATTGAAGCATTTATCAGGGTTATTGTCTCA
TGAGCGGATACATATTTGAATGTATTTAGAAAAATAAACAAATAGGGGTTCCGCGCACATTTCCCCGAAA
AGTGCCAC
Features (pLannotate 1.2.2; 10 found; start..end, strand, type, name):
      3..134     -  rep_origin     M13 ori (fragment): M13 bacteriophage origin of replication; arrow indicates direction of (+) strand synthesis
    155..311     -  CDS            lacZα (fragment): LacZα fragment of β-galactosidase; lacZ fragment
    320..338     +  promoter       T7 promoter: promoter for bacteriophage T7 RNA polymerase
    398..630     +  promoter       U6 promoter: RNA polymerase III promoter for human U6 snRNA
    667..742     +  misc_RNA       gRNA scaffold: guide RNA scaffold for the Streptococcus pyogenes CRISPR/Cas9 system
    789..836     -  CDS            lacI (fragment): lac repressor; lacI; The lac repressor binds to the lac operator to inhibit transcription in E. coli. This inhibition can be relieved by adding lactose or isopropyl-β-D-thiogalactopyranoside (IPTG).
    873..913     -  rep_origin     RSF ori (fragment): Plasmids containing the RSF 1030 origin of replication can be propagated in E. coli cells that contain additional plasmids with compatible origins.
    991..1579    -  rep_origin     ori: high-copy-number ColE1/pMB1/pBR322/pUC origin of replication
   1750..2610    -  CDS            AmpR: β-lactamase; bla; confers resistance to ampicillin, carbenicillin, and related antibiotics
   2611..2715    -  promoter       AmpR promoter: bla
