[The description below was written by a language model from this plasmid's Addgene catalogue record and pLannotate feature annotations shown in this document.]
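Description:
gh136 is a small mammalian-expression guide RNA plasmid built on the EPB104 backbone and designed to express a single CRISPR/Cas9 gRNA targeting human EXT2. It belongs to a validated gRNA collection directed against the human glycosyltransferase genes. The assembled sequence is about 2.7 kb. In E. coli it is maintained at high copy through a ColE1/pUC-type origin and selected with ampicillin via the β-lactamase gene and its native bla promoter.

The functional cassette consists of a human U6 RNA polymerase III promoter followed by a short interval, where the EXT2-specific protospacer presumably sits, and then the Streptococcus pyogenes gRNA scaffold. Transcription from U6 therefore yields a complete single guide RNA that can direct SpCas9 to the EXT2 locus. No Cas9 coding sequence is annotated, so the nuclease must be supplied separately, for example from a co-transfected plasmid or a Cas9-expressing cell line. There is also no mammalian selection marker or reporter in the feature table, which fits use by transient transfection.

A T7 promoter lies upstream of the U6 cassette and matches the region used for sequencing the insert. The remaining annotations are fragments of an M13 origin, lacZα, lacI and an RSF origin. These are partial remnants of the cloning-vector lineage and are not expected to be functional. The record gives restriction-enzyme cloning as the method but does not identify the sites used. The plasmid is typically used for Cas9-mediated knockout of EXT2 in human cells, for instance in glycosylation studies.
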