Addgene plasmid #106806: gh136
Purpose: expression of gRNA targeting EXT2
Depositing lab: Eric-Paul Bennett. Depositing organization: University of Copenhagen. Publication: A validated gRNA library for CRISPR/Cas9 targeting of the human glycosyltransferase genome. Narimatsu Y, Joshi HJ, Zhang Y, Gomes C, Chen YH, Lorenzetti F, Furukawa S, Schjoldager K, Hansen L, Clausen H, Bennett EP, Wandall HH. Glycobiology. 2018 Jan 5. pii: 4791732. doi: 10.1093/glycob/cwx101. PubMed 29315387.
Backbone
  Vector backbone: EPB104
  Backbone manufacturer: Eric-Paul Bennett (Addgene plasmid # 68369)
  Backbone size w/o insert (bp): 2376
  Vector type: Mammalian Expression
Growth in bacteria
  Bacterial resistance: Ampicillin, 100 μg/mL
  Growth temperature: 37°C
  Growth strain: DH5alpha
  Copy number: High Copy
Gene/Insert
  Gene/Insert name: EXT2
  gRNA/shRNA sequence: TCGGCTGGCAGCCTAACAAC
  Species: H. sapiens (human)
  Entrez Gene: EXT2 (a.k.a. SOTV, SSMS)
  Cloning method: Restriction Enzyme; 5′ cloning site unknown (unknown if destroyed); 3′ cloning site unknown (unknown if destroyed)
  Sequencing primers: 5′ T7NP
Terms and licenses: Academic/Nonprofit Terms; Industry Terms: Not Available to Industry
How to cite: gh136 was a gift from Eric-Paul Bennett (Addgene plasmid # 106806 ; http://n2t.net/addgene:106806 ; RRID:Addgene_106806)
