>Addgene plasmid #106806 | gh136 | addgene partial sequence | sequence record 221314 | hU6-F 5'-GAGGGCCTATTTCCCATGATT-3'
GGAATTAATTTGACTGTAAACACAAAGATATTAGTACAAAATACGTGACGTAGAAAGTAATAATTTCTTG
GGTAGTTTGCAGTTTTAAAATTATGTTTTAAAATGGACTATCATATGCTTACCGTAACTTGAAAGTATTT
CGATTTCTTGGCTTTATATATCTTGTGAAAGGACGAAACACCGTCGGCTGGCAGCCTAACAACGTTTTAG
AGCTAGAAATAGCAAGTTAAAATAAGGCTAGTCCGTTATCAACTTGAAAAAGTGGCACCGAGTCGGTGCT
TTTTTTGGTACCTGGAGCACAAGACTGGCCTCATGGGCCTTCCGCTCACTGCCCGCTTTCCAGTCGGGAA
ACCTGTCGTGCCAGCTGCATTAACATGGTCATAGCTGTTTCCTTGCGTATTGGGCGCTCTCCGCTTCCTC
GCTCACTGACTCGCTGCGCTCGGTCGTTCGGGTAAAGCCTGGGGTGCCTAATGAGCAAAAGGCCAGCAAA
AGGCCAGGAACCGTAAAAAGGCCGCGTTGCTGGCGTTTTTCCATAGGCTCCGCCCCCCTGACGAGCATCA
CAAAAATCGACGCTCAAGTCAGAGGTGGCGAAACCCGACAGGACTATAAAGATACCAGGCGTTTCCCCCT
GGAAGCTCCCTCGTGCGCTCTCCTGTTCCGACCCTGCCGCTTACCGGATACCTGTCCGCCTTTCTCCCTT
CGGGAAGCGTGGCGCTTTCTCATAGCTCACGCTGTAGGTATCTCAGTTCGGTGTAGGTCGTTCGCTCCAA
GCTGGGCTGTGTGCACGAACCCCCCGTTCAGCCCGACCGCTGCGCCTTATCCGGTAACTATCGTCTTGAG
TCCAACCCGGTAAGACACGACTTATCGCCACTGGCAGCAGCCACTGGTAACAGGATTAGCAGAGCGAGG
